>Addgene plasmid #212780 | pHyg-CUbo(K48R/K63R)-His6 | addgene full sequence | sequence record 420584 | Addgene NGS Result
GAACGCGGCCGCCAGCTGAAGCTTCGTACGCTGCAGGTCGACGGGAGCGGAGCAGGTGCTGGTGCTGGTG
CTGGAGCAATTCTGGGAGTGCAGGTGGAAACCATCTCCCCAGGAGACGGGCGCACCTTCCCCAAGCGCGG
CCAGACCTGCGTGGTGCACTACACCGGGATGCTTGAAGATGGAAAGAAATTTGATTCCTCCCGGGACAGA
AACAAGCCCTTTAAGTTTATGCTAGGCAAGCAGGAGGTGATCCGAGGCTGGGAAGAAGGGGTTGCCCAGA
TGAGTGTGGGTCAGAGAGCCAAACTGACTATATCTCCAGATTATGCCTATGGTGCCACTGGGCACCCAGG
CATCATCCCACCACATGCCACTCTCGTCTTCGATGTGGAGCTTCTAAAACTGGAAGGGTCGACCGGTATC
CCTCCAGATCAACAAAGATTGATCTTTGCCGGTCGACAGCTAGAAGACGGTAGAACGCTGTCTGATTACA
ACATTCAGCGAGAGTCCACCTTACATCTTGTGCTAAGGCTAAGAGGTGTTACTGGATCCCACCACCACCA
CCACCACTAAGCGCGCCAGATCTGTTTAGCTTGCCTCGTCCCCGCCGGGTCACCCGGCCAGCGACATGGA
GGCCCAGAATACCCTCCTTGACAGTCTTGACGTGCGCAGCTCAGGGGCATGATGTGACTGTCGCCCGTAC
ATTTAGCCCATACATCCCCATGTATAATCATTTGCATCCATACATTTTGATGGCCGCACGGCGCGAAGCA
AAAATTACGGCTCCTCGCTGCGGACCTGCGAGCAGGGAAACGCTCCCCTCACAGACGCGTTGAATTGTCC
CCACGCCGCGCCCCTGTAGAGAAATATAAAAGGTTAGGATTTGCCACTGAGGTTCTTCTTTCATATACTT
CCTTTTAAAATCTTGCTAGGATACAGTTCTCACATCACATCCGAACATAAACAACCATGGGTAAAAAGCC
TGAACTCACCGCGACGTCTGTCGAGAAGTTTCTGATCGAAAAGTTCGACAGCGTCTCCGACCTGATGCAG
CTCTCGGAGGGCGAAGAATCTCGTGCTTTCAGCTTCGATGTAGGAGGGCGTGGATATGTCCTGCGGGTAA
ATAGCTGCGCCGATGGTTTCTACAAAGATCGTTATGTTTATCGGCACTTTGCATCGGCCGCGCTCCCGAT
TCCGGAAGTGCTTGACATTGGGGAATTCAGCGAGAGCCTGACCTATTGCATCTCCCGCCGTGCACAGGGT
GTCACGTTGCAAGACCTGCCTGAAACCGAACTGCCCGCTGTTCTGCAGCCGGTCGCGGAGGCCATGGATG
CGATCGCTGCGGCCGATCTTAGCCAGACGAGCGGGTTCGGCCCATTCGGACCGCAAGGAATCGGTCAATA
CACTACATGGCGTGATTTCATATGCGCGATTGCTGATCCCCATGTGTATCACTGGCAAACTGTGATGGAC
GACACCGTCAGTGCGTCCGTCGCGCAGGCTCTCGATGAGCTGATGCTTTGGGCCGAGGACTGCCCCGAAG
TCCGGCACCTCGTGCACGCGGATTTCGGCTCCAACAATGTCCTGACGGACAATGGCCGCATAACAGCGGT
CATTGACTGGAGCGAGGCGATGTTCGGGGATTCCCAATACGAGGTCGCCAACATCTTCTTCTGGAGGCCG
TGGTTGGCTTGTATGGAGCAGCAGACGCGCTACTTCGAGCGGAGGCATCCGGAGCTTGCAGGATCGCCGC
GGCTCCGGGCGTATATGCTCCGCATTGGTCTTGACCAACTCTATCAGAGCTTGGTTGACGGCAATTTCGA
TGATGCAGCTTGGGCGCAGGGTCGATGCGACGCAATCGTCCGATCCGGAGCCGGGACTGTCGGGCGTACA
CAAATCGCCCGCAGAAGCGCGGCCGTCTGGACCGATGGCTGTGTAGAAGTACTCGCCGATAGTGGAAACC
GACGCCCCAGCACTCGTCCGAGGGCAAAGGAATAATCTCGAGTCATGTAATTAGTTATGTCACGCTTACA
TTCACGCCCTCCCCCCACATCCGCTCTAACCGAAAAGGAAGGAGTTAGACAACCTGAAGTCTAGGTCCCT
ATTTATTTTTTTATAGTTATGTTAGTATTAAGAACGTTATTTATATTTCAAATTTTTCTTTTTTTTCTGT
ACAGACGCGTGTACGCATGTAACATTATACTGAAAACCTTGCTTGAGAAGGTTTTGGGACGCTCGAAGGC
TTTAACGAGCTCGAATTCATCGATGATATCAGATCCACTAGTGGCCTATGCGGCCGCGGATCTGCCGGTC
TCCCTATAGTGAGTCGTATTAATTTCGATAAGCCAGGTTAACCTGCATTAATGAATCGGCCAACGCGCGG
GGAGAGGCGGTTTGCGTATTGGGCGCTCTTCCGCTTCCTCGCTCACTGACTCGCTGCGCTCGGTCGTTCG
GCTGCGGCGAGCGGTATCAGCTCACTCAAAGGCGGTAATACGGTTATCCACAGAATCAGGGGATAACGCA
GGAAAGAACATGTGAGCAAAAGGCCAGCAAAAGGCCAGGAACCGTAAAAAGGCCGCGTTGCTGGCGTTTT
TCCATAGGCTCCGCCCCCCTGACGAGCATCACAAAAATCGACGCTCAAGTCAGAGGTGGCGAAACCCGAC
AGGACTATAAAGATACCAGGCGTTTCCCCCTGGAAGCTCCCTCGTGCGCTCTCCTGTTCCGACCCTGCCG
CTTACCGGATACCTGTCCGCCTTTCTCCCTTCGGGAAGCGTGGCGCTTTCTCATAGCTCACGCTGTAGGT
ATCTCAGTTCGGTGTAGGTCGTTCGCTCCAAGCTGGGCTGTGTGCACGAACCCCCCGTTCAGCCCGACCG
CTGCGCCTTATCCGGTAACTATCGTCTTGAGTCCAACCCGGTAAGACACGACTTATCGCCACTGGCAGCA
GCCACTGGTAACAGGATTAGCAGAGCGAGGTATGTAGGCGGTGCTACAGAGTTCTTGAAGTGGTGGCCTA
ACTACGGCTACACTAGAAGAACAGTATTTGGTATCTGCGCTCTGCTGAAGCCAGTTACCTTCGGAAAAAG
AGTTGGTAGCTCTTGATCCGGCAAACAAACCACCGCTGGTAGCGGTGGTTTTTTTGTTTGCAAGCAGCAG
ATTACGCGCAGAAAAAAAGGATCTCAAGAAGATCCTTTGATCTTTTCTACGGGGTCTGACGCTCAGTGGA
ACGAAAACTCACGTTAAGGGATTTTGGTCATGAGATTATCAAAAAGGATCTTCACCTAGATCCTTTTAAA
TTAAAAATGAAGTTTTAAATCAATCTAAAGTATATATGAGTAAACTTGGTCTGACAGTTACCAATGCTTA
ATCAGTGAGGCACCTATCTCAGCGATCTGTCTATTTCGTTCATCCATAGTTGCCTGACTCCCCGTCGTGT
AGATAACTACGATACGGGAGGGCTTACCATCTGGCCCCAGTGCTGCAATGATACCGCGAGACCCACGCTC
ACCGGCTCCAGATTTATCAGCAATAAACCAGCCAGCCGGAAGGGCCGAGCGCAGAAGTGGTCCTGCAACT
TTATCCGCCTCCATCCAGTCTATTAATTGTTGCCGGGAAGCTAGAGTAAGTAGTTCGCCAGTTAATAGTT
TGCGCAACGTTGTTGCCATTGCTACAGGCATCGTGGTGTCACGCTCGTCGTTTGGTATGGCTTCATTCAG
CTCCGGTTCCCAACGATCAAGGCGAGTTACATGATCCCCCATGTTGTGCAAAAAAGCGGTTAGCTCCTTC
GGTCCTCCGATCGTTGTCAGAAGTAAGTTGGCCGCAGTGTTATCACTCATGGTTATGGCAGCACTGCATA
ATTCTCTTACTGTCATGCCATCCGTAAGATGCTTTTCTGTGACTGGTGAGTACTCAACCAAGTCATTCTG
AGAATAGTGTATGCGGCGACCGAGTTGCTCTTGCCCGGCGTCAATACGGGATAATACCGCGCCACATAGC
AGAACTTTAAAAGTGCTCATCATTGGAAAACGTTCTTCGGGGCGAAAACTCTCAAGGATCTTACCGCTGT
TGAGATCCAGTTCGATGTAACCCACTCGTGCACCCAACTGATCTTCAGCATCTTTTACTTTCACCAGCGT
TTCTGGGTGAGCAAAAACAGGAAGGCAAAATGCCGCAAAAAAGGGAATAAGGGCGACACGGAAATGTTGA
ATACTCATACTCTTCCTTTTTCAATATTATTGAAGCATTTATCAGGGTTATTGTCTCATGAGCGGATACA
TATTTGAATGTATTTAGAAAAATAAACAAATAGGGGTTCCGCGCACATTTCCCCGAAAAGTGCCACCTGA
CGTCTAAGAAACCATTATTATCATGACATTAACCTATAAAAATAGGCGTATCACGAGGCCCTTTCGTCTC
GCGCGTTTCGGTGATGACGGTGAAAACCTCTGACACATGCAGCTCCCGGAGACGGTCACAGCTTGTCTGT
AAGCGGATGCCGGGAGCAGACAAGCCCGTCAGGGCGCGTCAGCGGGTGTTGGCGGGTGTCGGGGCTGGCT
TAACTATGCGGCATCAGAGCAGATTGTACTGAGAGTGCACCATATGGACATATTGTCGTTAGAACGCGGC
TACAATTAATACATAACCTTATGTATCATACACATACGATTTAGGTGACACTATA
Features (pLannotate 1.2.2; 13 found; start..end, strand, type, name):
     83..405     +  CDS            FKBP (fragment): human FK506-binding protein FKBP12
    415..538     +  CDS            ubiquitin (fragment): Saccharomyces cerevisiae ubiquitin
    549..567     +  CDS            9xHis (fragment): 9xHis affinity tag
    623..1997    +  gene           hphMX6 (fragment): yeast selectable marker conferring hygromycin resistance
   2049..2238    +  terminator     CYC1 terminator: S. cerevisiae CYC1; transcription terminator for CYC1
   2313..2331    -  promoter       T7 promoter: promoter for bacteriophage T7 RNA polymerase
   2353..2406    -  CDS            lacI (fragment): lac repressor; lacI; The lac repressor binds to the lac operator to inhibit transcription in E. coli. This inhibition can be relieved by adding lactose or isopropyl-β-D-thiogalactopyranoside (IPTG).
   2589..3177    -  rep_origin     ori: high-copy-number ColE1/pMB1/pBR322/pUC origin of replication
   3348..4208    -  CDS            AmpR: β-lactamase; bla; confers resistance to ampicillin, carbenicillin, and related antibiotics
   4209..4313    -  promoter       AmpR promoter: bla
   4408..4443    +  CDS            rop (fragment): Rop protein, which maintains plasmids at low copy number; rop
   4545..4596    +  misc_feature   bom (fragment): basis of mobility region from pBR322
   4659..2       +  promoter       SP6 promoter (across the origin): promoter for bacteriophage SP6 RNA polymerase
