[The description below was written by a language model from this plasmid's Addgene catalogue record and pLannotate feature annotations shown in this document.]
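Description:
pHyg-CUbo(K48R/K63R)-His6 is a 4,675 nt template plasmid from the pYM series, used for PCR-based C-terminal tagging of genes in budding yeast. It is listed as an empty backbone with no gene insert. It is not maintained in yeast. Instead, the tag and marker are amplified together as a cassette using primers with homology to the target locus, and the product integrates by homologous recombination at the 3' end of a chosen open reading frame. In E. coli the plasmid replicates from a high-copy ColE1/pUC-type origin and is selected with ampicillin through the β-lactamase gene and its promoter. The annotation also picks up SP6 and T7 promoters flanking the cassette, along with small lacI, rop and bom fragments that appear to be backbone remnants.

The annotated tagging module consists of a human FKBP12 coding segment, a partial S. cerevisiae ubiquitin segment and a histidine tag. The tag is detected as a fragment of a 9xHis feature, which fits the His6 in the name. Downstream lie the hphMX6 hygromycin-resistance marker for selecting yeast integrants and a CYC1 terminator. The name indicates that the ubiquitin portion ("CUbo") carries K48R and K63R substitutions, which remove two of the main lysines used for chain extension. The feature table does not itself annotate these mutations.

The associated publication describes Ubiquiton, an inducible, linkage-specific polyubiquitylation tool, and this plasmid serves to attach the CUbo acceptor tag to a yeast protein of interest. FKBP12 is commonly used as a chemically induced dimerisation domain, but the record does not spell out the induction mechanism or the partner components.
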