Addgene plasmid #212780: pHyg-CUbo(K48R/K63R)-His6
Purpose: (Empty Backbone) C-terminal PCR-based tagging with CUbo(K48R/K63R)-His6 in budding yeast with HygR selection
Depositing lab: Helle Ulrich. Depositing organization: Institut fuer Molekulare Biologie (IMB Mainz). Publication: Ubiquiton-An inducible, linkage-specific polyubiquitylation tool. Renz C, Asimaki E, Meister C, Albanese V, Petriukov K, Krapoth NC, Wegmann S, Wollscheid HP, Wong RP, Fulzele A, Chen JX, Leon S, Ulrich HD. Mol Cell. 2024 Jan 18;84(2):386-400.e11. doi: 10.1016/j.molcel.2023.11.016. Epub 2023 Dec 15. PubMed 38103558.
Backbone
  Vector backbone: pYM
  Vector type: PCR-based tagging
  Selectable markers: Hygromycin
Growth in bacteria
  Bacterial resistance: Ampicillin, 100 μg/mL
  Growth temperature: 37°C
  Growth strain: Top10
  Copy number: High Copy
Gene/Insert
  Gene/Insert name: None
Terms and licenses: Academic/Nonprofit Terms; Industry Terms: Not Available to Industry
Depositor comments: pHU5277
How to cite: pHyg-CUbo(K48R/K63R)-His6 was a gift from Helle Ulrich (Addgene plasmid # 212780 ; http://n2t.net/addgene:212780 ; RRID:Addgene_212780)
